>Addgene plasmid #51352 | 2I81 | depositor partial sequence | sequence record 78253 | Insert sequence
CCGACATACGTAGGAAAGGAAGCCCCCTTTTTCAAAGCTGAGGCCGTTTTTGGAGATAACTCCTTTGGAG
AAGTGAATTTAACACAATTTATCGGAAAGAAGTATGTGCTGTTATATTTTTACCCTCTTGATTTTACCTT
CGTGTGCCCATCAGAAATAATAGCATTGGATAAAGCCTTGGATGCATTTCACGAAAGGAATGTAGAATTG
TTGGGATGCAGTGTAGATAGCAAATACACACACCTTGCATGGAAAAAAACCCCACTGGCAAAAGGAGGCA
TTGGCAATATCAAGCATACTTTACTATCTGACATTACGAAAAGCATTTCAAAGGACTACAATGTTCTCTT
TGATGATAGCGTATCTTTGAGGGCCTTCGTTTTGATCGACATGAATGGAATTGTGCAACATCTTCTCGTT
AACAATCTGGCAATAGGTCGCTCAGTGGACGAAATTTTACGAATAATCGACGCCATACAGCACCATGAGA
AATACGGCGATGTGTGTCCAGCCAACTGGCAAAAGGGCAAGGTGTCCATGAAGCCATCAGAGGAGGGCGT
TGCGCAGTATTTGTCCACATTA
