>Addgene plasmid #51352 | 2I81 | addgene partial sequence | sequence record 79417 | T7 5'-TAATACGACTCACTATAGGG-3'
TTTTGTTTAACTTTAAGAAGGAGATATACCATGGGCAGCAGCCATCATCATCATCATCACAGCAGCGGCC
TGGTTCCGCGTGGTAGTCCGACATACGTAGGAAAGGAAGCCCCCTTTTTCAAAGCTGAGGCCGTTTTTGG
AGATAACTCCTTTGGAGAAGTGAATTTAACACAATTTATCGGAAAGAAGTATGTGCTGTTATATTTTTAC
CCTCTTGATTTTACCTTCGTGTGCCCATCAGAAATAATAGCATTGGATAAAGCCTTGGATGCATTTCACG
AAAGGAATGTAGAATTGTTGGGATGCAGTGTAGATAGCAAATACACACACCTTGCATGGAAAAAAACCCC
ACTGGCAAAAGGAGGCATTGGCAATATCAAGCATACTTTACTATCTGACATTACGAAAAGCATTTCAAAG
GACTACAATGTTCTCTTTGATGATAGCGTATCTTTGAGGGCCTTCGTTTTGATCGACATGAATGGAATTG
TGCAACATCTTCTCGTTAACAATCTGGCAATAGGTCGCTCAGTGGACGAAATTTTACGAATAATCGACGC
CATACAGCACCATGAGAAATACGGCGATGTGTGTCCAGCCAACTGGCAAAAGGGCAAGGTGTCCATGAAG
CCATCAGAGGAGGGCGTTGCGCAGTATTTGTCCACATTATGATGACGAAGCTTGCGGCCGCACTCGAGCA
CCACCACCACCACCACTGAGATCCGGCTGCTAACAAAGCCCGAAAGGAAGCTGAGTTGGCTGCTGCCACC
GCTGAGCAATAACTAGCATAACCCCTTGGGGCCTCTAAACGGGTCTTGAGGGGTTTTTTGCTGAAAGGAG
GAACTATATCCGGATTGGCGAATGGGACGCGCCCTGTAGCGGCGCATTAA
