[The description below was written by a language model from this plasmid's Addgene catalogue record.]
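Description:
2I81 is a bacterial expression plasmid built on the pET28a-LIC backbone, a derivative of the pET28a T7 expression vector adapted for ligation-independent cloning. It is maintained in E. coli under kanamycin selection and is recorded as low copy; the listed propagation strain is DH5alpha, a general cloning host. Because expression is driven by the T7 promoter, protein production would normally require a host that supplies T7 RNA polymerase, such as a DE3 lysogen, although the record does not name an expression strain.

The insert is listed as 2I81, with the alternative name PP-2CYS-PRX, which suggests a 2-Cys peroxiredoxin, a member of the thiol-dependent peroxidase family. The source organism is not stated. The construct name has the format of a protein structure database identifier, which would fit a clone made for recombinant protein production and structural work, but the record does not state a purpose explicitly. The coding sequence is a truncated form rather than the full-length protein; the exact boundaries are referred to comments that are not included in the information provided, so the residues retained cannot be given here. The insert was introduced by ligation-independent cloning and lies between the T7 promoter and T7 terminator, the sites used for the standard sequencing primers. pET28a-type vectors commonly add a histidine purification tag, but no tag is recorded for this construct, and no feature table was supplied to confirm tags, cleavage sites, or other backbone elements.
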