Addgene plasmid #51352: 2I81
Depositing lab: Cheryl Arrowsmith. Depositing organization: University of Toronto.
Backbone
  Vector backbone: pET28a-LIC
  Vector type: Bacterial Expression
Growth in bacteria
  Bacterial resistance: Kanamycin, 50 μg/mL
  Growth temperature: 37°C
  Growth strain: DH5alpha
  Copy number: Low Copy
Gene/Insert
  Gene/Insert name: 2I81 (alt name: PP-2CYS-PRX)
  Mutation: Truncation: See Comments
  Promoter: T7
  Cloning method: Ligation Independent Cloning
  Sequencing primers: 5′ T7; 3′ T7-term
Terms and licenses: Academic/Nonprofit Terms; Industry Terms: Not Available to Industry
How to cite: 2I81 was a gift from Cheryl Arrowsmith (Addgene plasmid # 51352 ; http://n2t.net/addgene:51352 ; RRID:Addgene_51352)
